Addgene plasmid #42990: I-ACGT
Depositing lab: Chad Cowan & Kiran Musunuru. Depositing organization: Harvard University. Publication: A TALEN Genome-Editing System for Generating Human Stem Cell-Based Disease Models. Ding Q, Lee YK, Schaefer EA, Peters DT, Veres A, Kim K, Kuperwasser N, Motola DL, Meissner TB, Hendriks WT, Trevisan M, Gupta RM, Moisan A, Banks E, Friesen M, Schinzel RT, Xia F, Tang A, Xia Y, Figueroa E, Wann A, Ahfeldt T, Daheron L, Zhang F, Rubin LL, Peng LF, Chung RT, Musunuru K, Cowan CA. Cell Stem Cell. 2012 Dec 12. pii: S1934-5909(12)00645-5. doi: 10.1016/j.stem.2012.11.011. PubMed 23246482.
Backbone
  Vector backbone: pCRII-TOPO
  Backbone manufacturer: Invitrogen
  Backbone size w/o insert (bp): 3973
  Vector type: Bacterial Cloning
Growth in bacteria
  Bacterial resistance: Ampicillin and Kanamycin, 100 & 50 μg/mL
  Growth temperature: 37°C
  Growth strain: Top10
  Copy number: High Copy
Gene/Insert
  Gene/Insert name: I-ACGT
  Species: Synthetic
  Insert size (bp): 424
  Cloning method: TOPO Cloning
  Sequencing primers: 5′ T7; 3′ M13-rev
Terms and licenses: Academic/Nonprofit Terms; Industry Terms: Not Available to Industry
How to cite: I-ACGT was a gift from Chad Cowan & Kiran Musunuru (Addgene plasmid # 42990 ; http://n2t.net/addgene:42990 ; RRID:Addgene_42990)
