[The description below was written by a language model from this plasmid's Addgene catalogue record.]
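Description:
I-ACGT is a bacterial cloning plasmid built on the commercial pCRII-TOPO backbone (about 4.0 kb without insert), into which a 424 bp synthetic fragment was introduced by TOPO cloning. It is maintained as a high-copy plasmid in E. coli and carries both ampicillin and kanamycin resistance, the dual selection typical of this backbone. The insert sits between the T7 and M13-reverse priming sites listed for sequencing, which flank the TOPO cloning site. The plasmid is classed purely as a cloning vector, and the record lists no promoter intended to drive expression of the insert, no tags or reporters, and no elements for use in mammalian cells.

The insert is named only "I-ACGT" and described as synthetic; the record does not spell out its composition, and no feature table is available to confirm it. The associated publication describes a TALEN genome-editing system for generating human stem cell-based disease models. In that context, the name and the insert size are consistent with a pre-assembled module of four TAL effector repeats recognising the bases A, C, G and T in order, with the "I" prefix plausibly indicating a position within a larger repeat array. This interpretation is an inference rather than something stated in the record. On that reading, the plasmid would be one member of a library of building-block plasmids, from which repeat modules are excised or amplified and joined to assemble custom TALE DNA-binding domains in a separate nuclease expression vector, rather than a construct used directly for editing.
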