>Addgene plasmid #42990 | I-ACGT | depositor partial sequence | sequence record 58255 | I-ACGT sequence 424 bps
CGTCTCCTGACCCCAGAGCAGGTCGTGGCAATCGCCTCCAACATTGGCGGGAAACAGGCACTCGAGACTG
TCCAGCGCCTGCTTCCCGTGCTGTGCCAAGCGCACGGACTCACCCCAGAGCAGGTCGTGGCGATCGCAAG
CCACGACGGAGGAAAGCAAGCCTTGGAAACAGTACAGAGGCTGTTGCCTGTGCTGTGCCAGGCGCACGGC
CTCACCCCAGAGCAGGTCGTGGCAATCGCGAGCAATAACGGCGGAAAACAGGCTTTGGAAACGGTGCAGA
GGCTCCTTCCAGTGCTGTGCCAAGCGCACGGATTAACCCCAGAGCAGGTCGTGGCCATTGCCTCGAATGG
AGGGGGCAAACAGGCGTTGGAAACCGTACAACGATTGCTGCCGGTGCTGTGCCAAGCGCACGGCTTAAGA
GACG
