>Addgene plasmid #42990 | I-ACGT | addgene partial sequence | sequence record 59982 | M13-F20 5'-TGTAAAACGACGGCCAGT-3'
CTATAGGGCGAATTGGGCCCTCTAGATGCATGCTCGAGCGGCCGCCAGTGTGATGGATATCTGCAGAATT
CGCCCTTATATAGATGCCGTCCTAGCGCGTCTCCTGACCCCAGAGCAGGTCGTGGCAATCGCCTCCAACA
TTGGCGGGAAACAGGCACTCGAGACTGTCCAGCGCCTGCTTCCCGTGCTGTGCCAAGCGCACGGACTCAC
CCCAGAGCAGGTCGTGGCGATCGCAAGCCACGACGGAGGAAAGCAAGCCTTGGAAACAGTACAGAGGCTG
TTGCCTGTGCTGTGCCAGGCGCACGGCCTCACCCCAGAGCAGGTCGTGGCAATCGCGAGCAATAACGGCG
GAAAACAGGCTTTGGAAACGGTGCAGAGGCTCCTTCCAGTGCTGTGCCAAGCGCACGGATTAACCCCAGA
GCAGGTCGTGGCCATTGCCTCGAATGGAGGGGGCAAACAGGCGTTGGAAACCGTACAACGATTGCTGCCG
GTGCTGTGCCAAGCGCACGGCTTAAGAGACGTGGGCACAGGAAAGATACTTAAGGGCGAATTCCAGCACA
CTGGCGGCCGTTACTAGTGGATCCGAGCTCGGTACCAAGCTTGATGCATAGCTTGAGTATTCTATAGTGT
CACCTAAATAGCTTGGCGTAATCATGGTCATAGCTGTTTCCTGTGTGAAATTGTTATCCGCTCACAATTC
CACACAACATACGAGCCGGAAGCATAAAGTGTAAAGCCTGGGGTGCCTAATGAGTGAGCTAACTCACATT
AATTGCGTTGCGCTCACTGCCCGCTTTCCAGTCGGGAAACCTGTCGTGCCAGCTGCATTAATGAATCGGC
CAACGCGCGGGGAGAGGCGGTTTGCGTATTGGGCGCTCTTCCGCTTCCTCGCTCACTGACTCGCTGCGCT
C
